Addgene plasmid #110140: pBb(B5)8k-sfGFP
Purpose: IPTG-inducible pTRC promoter expressing sfGFP on BBR1-B5 origin
Depositing lab: Brian Pfleger. Depositing organization: University of Wisconsin, Madison. Publication: Genetic tools for reliable gene expression and recombineering in Pseudomonas putida. Cook TB, Rand JM, Nurani W, Courtney DK, Liu SA, Pfleger BF. J Ind Microbiol Biotechnol. 2018 Jan 3. pii: 10.1007/s10295-017-2001-5. doi: 10.1007/s10295-017-2001-5. PubMed 29299733.
Backbone
  Vector backbone: pBbB1k-sfGFP
  Vector type: Bacterial Expression
Growth in bacteria
  Bacterial resistance: Kanamycin, 50 μg/mL
  Growth temperature: 37°C
  Growth strain: DH5alpha
  Copy number: Low Copy
Gene/Insert
  Gene/Insert name: sfGFP
  Species: Synthetic
Terms and licenses: Academic/Nonprofit Terms; Industry Terms: Not Available to Industry
How to cite: pBb(B5)8k-sfGFP was a gift from Brian Pfleger (Addgene plasmid # 110140 ; http://n2t.net/addgene:110140 ; RRID:Addgene_110140)
