[The description below was written by a language model from this plasmid's Addgene catalogue record and pLannotate feature annotations shown in this document.]
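Description:
pBb(B5)8k-sfGFP is a small bacterial expression plasmid of about 4.7 kb, derived from the pBbB1k-sfGFP backbone, that reports IPTG-inducible expression of superfolder GFP from a variant of the broad-host-range pBBR1 replicon. Replication depends on the pBBR1 oriV together with its cognate Rep protein. The annotation detects Rep as two adjoining fragments and the oriV as a partial match, which may reflect the "B5" origin variant named in the record, although the exact change is not stated. The plasmid is listed as low copy. Selection is by kanamycin through the neo (nptII) gene, which is followed by a lambda t0 terminator and sits beside a short remnant of Tn5 transposase sequence carried over from the marker's source.

The payload is a self-contained regulated expression unit. A trc promoter, a strong trp/lacUV5 hybrid, with a downstream lac operator drives the synthetic sfGFP coding sequence. Transcription is stopped by tandem rrnB T1 and T7Te terminators, which insulate the neighbouring replicon. The plasmid also carries lacI under the lacIq promoter, so it supplies enough repressor to keep the promoter off until IPTG is added, independent of the host genotype. Short hits to a tet promoter fragment and to yciV upstream of the trc promoter are probably incidental sequence matches rather than functional parts.

The two sequence records, from the depositor and from repository sequencing, give the same feature layout and differ by a single nucleotide in length. The associated publication concerns genetic tools for reliable gene expression in Pseudomonas putida, so the construct most likely serves as a fluorescent reporter for characterising origin and promoter performance in that organism and in E. coli.
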