Features (pLannotate 1.2.2; 15 found; start..end, strand, type, name):
      1..30      +  promoter       trc promoter: strong E. coli promoter; hybrid between the trp and lac UV5 promoters
     38..54      +  protein_bind   lac operator: The lac repressor binds to the lac operator to inhibit transcription in E. coli. This inhibition can be relieved by adding lactose or isopropyl-β-D-thiogalactopyranoside (IPTG). lac repressor encoded by lacI
     95..808     +  CDS            Superfolder GFP: Superfolder GFP is a basic (constitutively fluorescent) green fluorescent protein published in 2005, derived from Aequorea victoria. It is reported to be a very rapidly-maturing weak dimer.
    844..915     +  terminator     rrnB T1 terminator: transcription terminator T1 from the E. coli rrnB gene
    931..958     +  terminator     T7Te terminator: phage T7 early transcription terminator
   1025..1157    -  CDS            pBBR1 Rep (fragment): replication protein for the broad-host-range plasmid pBBR1 from Bordetella bronchiseptica
   1151..1653    -  CDS            pBBR1 Rep (fragment): replication protein for the broad-host-range plasmid pBBR1 from Bordetella bronchiseptica
   1654..2227    -  rep_origin     pBBR1 oriV (fragment): replication origin of the broad-host-range plasmid pBBR1 from Bordetella bronchiseptica; requires the pBBR1 Rep protein for replication
   2240..2334    -  terminator     lambda t0 terminator: transcription terminator from phage lambda
   2368..3159    -  CDS            neo: KKA2_KLEPN - Also known as kan, nptII. Experimental evidence at protein level: Swiss-Prot protein existence level 1. Resistance to kanamycin, neomycin, paromomycin, ribostamycin, butirosin and gentamicin B. From Klebsiella pneumoniae.
   3191..3295    -  CDS            tnpA (fragment): TN5P_ECOLX - Also known as tnp. Experimental evidence at protein level: Swiss-Prot protein existence level 1. Mediates transposition of transposon Tn5 by a 'cut and paste' mechanism. First, the monomeric transposase binds the 19 bp inverted DNA repeats flanking the transposon. Then, dimerization of the DNA- bound transposase creates a synaptic DNA complex. After nicking of the first DNA strand, excision of the transposon proceeds through a series of intermediates. The transposase then mediates the insertion of the transposon at a new site by strand transfer. The activity of the wild- type tran
   3302..3379    +  promoter       lacIq promoter: lacI (mutant); In the lacIq allele, a single base change in the promoter boosts expression of the lacI gene about 10-fold.
   3380..4462    +  CDS            lacI: lac repressor; lacI; The lac repressor binds to the lac operator to inhibit transcription in E. coli. This inhibition can be relieved by adding lactose or isopropyl-β-D-thiogalactopyranoside (IPTG).
   4504..4521    +  promoter       tet promoter (fragment): E. coli promoter for tetracycline efflux protein gene
   4517..4618    -  CDS            yciV (fragment): RNAAM_ECOLI - Also known as trpH From Escherichia coli (strain K12).
>Addgene plasmid #110140 | pBb(B5)8k-sfGFP | depositor full sequence | sequence record 207207 | pBb(B5)8k-sfGFP sequence 4693 bps
TTGACAATTAATCATCCGGCTCGTATAATGTGTGGAATTGTGAGCGGATAACAATTTCAGAATTCAAAAG
ATCTTTTAAGAAGGAGATATACATATGAGCAAAGGAGAAGAACTTTTCACTGGAGTTGTCCCAATTCTTG
TTGAATTAGATGGTGATGTTAATGGGCACAAATTTTCTGTCCGTGGAGAGGGTGAAGGTGATGCTACAAA
CGGAAAACTCACCCTTAAATTTATTTGCACTACTGGAAAACTACCTGTTCCGTGGCCAACACTTGTCACT
ACTCTGACCTATGGTGTTCAATGCTTTTCCCGTTATCCGGATCACATGAAACGGCATGACTTTTTCAAGA
GTGCCATGCCCGAAGGTTATGTACAGGAACGCACTATATCTTTCAAAGATGACGGGACCTACAAGACGCG
TGCTGAAGTCAAGTTTGAAGGTGATACCCTTGTTAATCGTATCGAGTTAAAGGGTATTGATTTTAAAGAA
GATGGAAACATTCTTGGACACAAACTTGAGTACAACTTTAACTCACACAATGTATACATCACGGCAGACA
AACAAAAGAATGGAATCAAAGCTAACTTCAAAATTCGCCACAACGTTGAAGATGGTTCCGTTCAACTAGC
AGACCATTATCAACAAAATACTCCAATTGGCGATGGCCCTGTCCTTTTACCAGACAACCATTACCTGTCG
ACACAATCTGTCCTTTCGAAAGATCCCAACGAAAAGCGTGACCACATGGTCCTTCTTGAGTTTGTAACTG
CTGCTGGGATTACACATGGCATGGATGAGCTCTACAAATAAGGATCCAAACTCGAGTAAGGATCTCCAGG
CATCAAATAAAACGAAAGGCTCAGTCGAAAGACTGGGCCTTTCGTTTTATCTGTTGTTTGTCGGTGAACG
CTCTCTACTAGAGTCACACTGGCTCACCTTCGGGTGGGCCTTTCTGCGTTTATACCTAGGCTACAGCCGA
TAGTCTGGAACAGCGCACTTACGGGTTGCTGCGCAACCCAAGTGCTACCGGCGCGGCAGCGTGACCCGTG
TCGGCGGCTCCAACGGCTCGCCATCGTCCAGAAAACACGGCTCATCGGGCATCGGCAGGCGCTGCTGCCC
GCGCCGTTCCCATTCCTCCGTTTCGGTCAAGGCTGGCTGGGCGGCTCCTCGCCGGGGCCGGTCGGTAGTT
GCTGCTCGCCCGGATACAGGGTCGGGATGCGGCGCAGGTCGCCATGCCCCAACAGCGATTCGTCCTGGTC
GTCGTGATCAACCACCACGGCGGCACTGAACACCGACAGGCGCAACTGGTCGCGGGGCTGGCCCCACGCC
ACGCGGTCATTGACCACGTAGGCCAACACGGTGCCGGGGCCGTTGAGCTTCACGACGGAGATCCAGCGCT
CGGCCACCAAGTCCTTGACTGCGTATTGGACCGTCCGCAAAGAACGTCCGATGAGCTTGGAAAGTGTCTT
CTGGCTGACCACCACGGCGTTCTGGTGGCCCATCTGCGCCACGAGGTGATGCAGCAGCATTGCCGCCGTG
GGTTTCCTCGCAATAAGCCCGGCCCACGCCTCATGCGCTTTGCGTTCCGTTTGCACCCAGTGACCGGGCT
TGTTCTTGGCTTGAATGCCGATTTCTCTGGACTGCGTGGCCATGCTTATCTCCATGCGGTAGGGGTGCCG
CACGGTTGCGGCACCATGCGCAATCAGCTGCAACTTTTCGGCAGCGCGACAACAATTATGCGTTGCGTAA
AAGTGGCAGTCAATTACAGATTTTCTTTAACCTACGCAATGAGCTATTGCGGGGGGTGCCGCAATGAGCT
GTTGCGTACCCCCCTTTTTTAAGTTGTTGATTTTTAAGTCTTTCGCATTTCGCCCTATATCTAGTTCTTT
GGTGCCCAAAGAAGGGCACCCCTGCGGGGTTCCCCCACGCCTTCGGCGCGGCTCCCCCTCCGGCAAAAAG
TGGCCCCTCCGGGGCTTGTTGATCGACTGCGCGGCCTTCGGCCTTGCCCAAGGTGGCGCTGCCCCCTTGG
AACCCCCGCACTCGCCGCCGTGAGGCTCGGGGGGCAGGCGGGCGGGCTTCGCCCTTCGACTGCCCCCACT
CGCATAGGCTTGGGTCGTTCCAGGCGCGTCAAGGCCAAGCCGCTGCGCGGTCGCTGCGCGAGCCTTGACC
CGCCTTCCACTTGGTGTCCAACCGGCAAGCGAAGCGCGCAGGCCGCAGGCCGGAGGCACTAGTGCTTGGA
TTCTCACCAATAAAAAACGCCCGGCGGCAACCGAGCGTTCTGAACAAATCCAGATGGAGTTCTGAGGTCA
TTACTGGATCTATCAACAGGAGTCCAAGCGAGCTCTCGAACCCCAGAGTCCCGCTCAGAAGAACTCGTCA
AGAAGGCGATAGAAGGCGATGCGCTGCGAATCGGGAGCGGCGATACCGTAAAGCACGAGGAAGCGGTCAG
CCCATTCGCCGCCAAGCTCTTCAGCAATATCACGGGTAGCCAACGCTATGTCCTGATAGCGGTCCGCCAC
ACCCAGCCGGCCACAGTCGATGAATCCAGAAAAGCGGCCATTTTCCACCATGATATTCGGCAAGCAGGCA
TCGCCATGGGTCACGACGAGATCCTCGCCGTCGGGCATGCGCGCCTTGAGCCTGGCGAACAGTTCGGCTG
GCGCGAGCCCCTGATGCTCTTCGTCCAGATCATCCTGATCGACAAGACCGGCTTCCATCCGAGTACGTGC
TCGCTCGATGCGATGTTTCGCTTGGTGGTCGAATGGGCAGGTAGCCGGATCAAGCGTATGCAGCCGCCGC
ATTGCATCAGCCATGATGGATACTTTCTCGGCAGGAGCAAGGTGAGATGACAGGAGATCCTGCCCCGGCA
CTTCGCCCAATAGCAGCCAGTCCCTTCCCGCTTCAGTGACAACGTCGAGCACAGCTGCGCAAGGAACGCC
CGTCGTGGCCAGCCACGATAGCCGCGCTGCCTCGTCCTGCAGTTCATTCAGGGCACCGGACAGGTCGGTC
TTGACAAAAAGAACCGGGCGCCCCTGCGCTGACAGCCGGAACACGGCGGCATCAGAGCAGCCGATTGTCT
GTTGTGCCCAGTCATAGCCGAATAGCCTCTCCACCCAAGCGGCCGGAGAACCTGCGTGCAATCCATCTTG
TTCAATCATGCGAAACGATCCTCATCCTGTCTCTTGATCAGATCATGATCCCCTGCGCCATCAGATCCTT
GGCGGCAAGAAAGCCATCCAGTTTACTTTGCAGGGCTTCCCAACCTTACCAGAGGGCGCCCCAGCTGGCA
ATTCCGACGTCGACACCATCGAATGGTGCAAAACCTTTCGCGGTATGGCATGATAGCGCCCGGAAGAGAG
TCAATTCAGGGTGGTGAATGTGAAACCAGTAACGTTATACGATGTCGCAGAGTATGCCGGTGTCTCTTAT
CAGACCGTTTCCCGCGTGGTGAACCAGGCCAGCCACGTTTCTGCGAAAACGCGGGAAAAAGTGGAAGCGG
CGATGGCGGAGCTGAATTACATTCCCAACCGCGTGGCACAACAACTGGCGGGCAAACAGTCGTTGCTGAT
TGGCGTTGCCACCTCCAGTCTGGCCCTGCACGCGCCGTCGCAAATTGTCGCGGCGATTAAATCTCGCGCC
GATCAACTGGGTGCCAGCGTGGTGGTGTCGATGGTAGAACGAAGCGGCGTCGAAGCCTGTAAAGCGGCGG
TGCACAATCTTCTCGCGCAACGCGTCAGTGGGCTGATCATTAACTATCCGCTGGATGACCAGGATGCCAT
TGCTGTGGAAGCTGCCTGCACTAATGTTCCGGCGTTATTTCTTGATGTCTCTGACCAGACACCCATCAAC
AGTATTATTTTCTCCCATGAAGACGGTACGCGACTGGGCGTGGAGCATCTGGTCGCATTGGGTCACCAGC
AAATCGCGCTGTTAGCGGGCCCATTAAGTTCTGTCTCGGCGCGTCTGCGTCTGGCTGGCTGGCATAAATA
TCTCACTCGCAATCAAATTCAGCCGATAGCGGAACGGGAAGGCGACTGGAGTGCCATGTCCGGTTTTCAA
CAAACCATGCAAATGCTGAATGAGGGCATCGTTCCCACTGCGATGCTGGTTGCCAACGATCAGATGGCGC
TGGGCGCAATGCGCGCCATTACCGAGTCCGGGCTGCGCGTTGGTGCGGATATCTCGGTAGTGGGATACGA
CGATACCGAAGACAGCTCATGTTATATCCCGCCGTTAACCACCATCAAACAGGATTTTCGCCTGCTGGGG
CAAACCAGCGTGGACCGCTTGCTGCAACTCTCTCAGGGCCAGGCGGTGAAGGGCAATCAGCTGTTGCCCG
TCTCACTGGTGAAAAGAAAAACCACCCTGGCGCCCAATACGCAAACCGCCTCTCCCCGCGCGTTGGCCGA
TTCATTAATGCAGCTGGCACGACAGGTTTCCCGACTGGAAAGCGGGCAGTGAGCGCAACGCAATTAATGT
AAGTTAGCGCGAATTGATCTGGTTTGACAGCTTATCATCGACTGCACGGTGCACCAATGCTTCTGGCGTC
AGGCAGCCATCGGAAGCTGTGGTATGGCTGTGCAGGTCGTAAATCACTGCATAATTCGTGTCGCTCAAGG
CGCACTCCCGTTCTGGATAATGTTTTTTGCGCCGACATCATAACGGTTCTGGCAAATATTCTGAAATGAG
CTG
