Features (pLannotate 1.2.2; 15 found; start..end, strand, type, name):
      1..30      +  promoter       trc promoter: strong E. coli promoter; hybrid between the trp and lac UV5 promoters
     38..54      +  protein_bind   lac operator: The lac repressor binds to the lac operator to inhibit transcription in E. coli. This inhibition can be relieved by adding lactose or isopropyl-β-D-thiogalactopyranoside (IPTG). lac repressor encoded by lacI
     94..807     +  CDS            Superfolder GFP: Superfolder GFP is a basic (constitutively fluorescent) green fluorescent protein published in 2005, derived from Aequorea victoria. It is reported to be a very rapidly-maturing weak dimer.
    843..914     +  terminator     rrnB T1 terminator: transcription terminator T1 from the E. coli rrnB gene
    930..957     +  terminator     T7Te terminator: phage T7 early transcription terminator
   1024..1156    -  CDS            pBBR1 Rep (fragment): replication protein for the broad-host-range plasmid pBBR1 from Bordetella bronchiseptica
   1150..1652    -  CDS            pBBR1 Rep (fragment): replication protein for the broad-host-range plasmid pBBR1 from Bordetella bronchiseptica
   1653..2226    -  rep_origin     pBBR1 oriV (fragment): replication origin of the broad-host-range plasmid pBBR1 from Bordetella bronchiseptica; requires the pBBR1 Rep protein for replication
   2239..2333    -  terminator     lambda t0 terminator: transcription terminator from phage lambda
   2367..3158    -  CDS            neo: KKA2_KLEPN - Also known as kan, nptII. Experimental evidence at protein level: Swiss-Prot protein existence level 1. Resistance to kanamycin, neomycin, paromomycin, ribostamycin, butirosin and gentamicin B. From Klebsiella pneumoniae.
   3190..3294    -  CDS            tnpA (fragment): TN5P_ECOLX - Also known as tnp. Experimental evidence at protein level: Swiss-Prot protein existence level 1. Mediates transposition of transposon Tn5 by a 'cut and paste' mechanism. First, the monomeric transposase binds the 19 bp inverted DNA repeats flanking the transposon. Then, dimerization of the DNA- bound transposase creates a synaptic DNA complex. After nicking of the first DNA strand, excision of the transposon proceeds through a series of intermediates. The transposase then mediates the insertion of the transposon at a new site by strand transfer. The activity of the wild- type tran
   3301..3378    +  promoter       lacIq promoter: lacI (mutant); In the lacIq allele, a single base change in the promoter boosts expression of the lacI gene about 10-fold.
   3379..4461    +  CDS            lacI: lac repressor; lacI; The lac repressor binds to the lac operator to inhibit transcription in E. coli. This inhibition can be relieved by adding lactose or isopropyl-β-D-thiogalactopyranoside (IPTG).
   4503..4520    +  promoter       tet promoter (fragment): E. coli promoter for tetracycline efflux protein gene
   4516..4617    -  CDS            yciV (fragment): RNAAM_ECOLI - Also known as trpH From Escherichia coli (strain K12).
>Addgene plasmid #110140 | pBb(B5)8k-sfGFP | addgene full sequence | sequence record 212720 | Addgene NGS Result
TTGACAATTAATCATCCGGCTCGTATAATGTGTGGAATTGTGAGCGGATAACAATTTCAGAATTCAAAAG
ATCTTTAAGAAGGAGATATACATATGAGCAAAGGAGAAGAACTTTTCACTGGAGTTGTCCCAATTCTTGT
TGAATTAGATGGTGATGTTAATGGGCACAAATTTTCTGTCCGTGGAGAGGGTGAAGGTGATGCTACAAAC
GGAAAACTCACCCTTAAATTTATTTGCACTACTGGAAAACTACCTGTTCCGTGGCCAACACTTGTCACTA
CTCTGACCTATGGTGTTCAATGCTTTTCCCGTTATCCGGATCACATGAAACGGCATGACTTTTTCAAGAG
TGCCATGCCCGAAGGTTATGTACAGGAACGCACTATATCTTTCAAAGATGACGGGACCTACAAGACGCGT
GCTGAAGTCAAGTTTGAAGGTGATACCCTTGTTAATCGTATCGAGTTAAAGGGTATTGATTTTAAAGAAG
ATGGAAACATTCTTGGACACAAACTTGAGTACAACTTTAACTCACACAATGTATACATCACGGCAGACAA
ACAAAAGAATGGAATCAAAGCTAACTTCAAAATTCGCCACAACGTTGAAGATGGTTCCGTTCAACTAGCA
GACCATTATCAACAAAATACTCCAATTGGCGATGGCCCTGTCCTTTTACCAGACAACCATTACCTGTCGA
CACAATCTGTCCTTTCGAAAGATCCCAACGAAAAGCGTGACCACATGGTCCTTCTTGAGTTTGTAACTGC
TGCTGGGATTACACATGGCATGGATGAGCTCTACAAATAAGGATCCAAACTCGAGTAAGGATCTCCAGGC
ATCAAATAAAACGAAAGGCTCAGTCGAAAGACTGGGCCTTTCGTTTTATCTGTTGTTTGTCGGTGAACGC
TCTCTACTAGAGTCACACTGGCTCACCTTCGGGTGGGCCTTTCTGCGTTTATACCTAGGCTACAGCCGAT
AGTCTGGAACAGCGCACTTACGGGTTGCTGCGCAACCCAAGTGCTACCGGCGCGGCAGCGTGACCCGTGT
CGGCGGCTCCAACGGCTCGCCATCGTCCAGAAAACACGGCTCATCGGGCATCGGCAGGCGCTGCTGCCCG
CGCCGTTCCCATTCCTCCGTTTCGGTCAAGGCTGGCTGGGCGGCTCCTCGCCGGGGCCGGTCGGTAGTTG
CTGCTCGCCCGGATACAGGGTCGGGATGCGGCGCAGGTCGCCATGCCCCAACAGCGATTCGTCCTGGTCG
TCGTGATCAACCACCACGGCGGCACTGAACACCGACAGGCGCAACTGGTCGCGGGGCTGGCCCCACGCCA
CGCGGTCATTGACCACGTAGGCCAACACGGTGCCGGGGCCGTTGAGCTTCACGACGGAGATCCAGCGCTC
GGCCACCAAGTCCTTGACTGCGTATTGGACCGTCCGCAAAGAACGTCCGATGAGCTTGGAAAGTGTCTTC
TGGCTGACCACCACGGCGTTCTGGTGGCCCATCTGCGCCACGAGGTGATGCAGCAGCATTGCCGCCGTGG
GTTTCCTCGCAATAAGCCCGGCCCACGCCTCATGCGCTTTGCGTTCCGTTTGCACCCAGTGACCGGGCTT
GTTCTTGGCTTGAATGCCGATTTCTCTGGACTGCGTGGCCATGCTTATCTCCATGCGGTAGGGGTGCCGC
ACGGTTGCGGCACCATGCGCAATCAGCTGCAACTTTTCGGCAGCGCGACAACAATTATGCGTTGCGTAAA
AGTGGCAGTCAATTACAGATTTTCTTTAACCTACGCAATGAGCTATTGCGGGGGGTGCCGCAATGAGCTG
TTGCGTACCCCCCTTTTTTAAGTTGTTGATTTTTAAGTCTTTCGCATTTCGCCCTATATCTAGTTCTTTG
GTGCCCAAAGAAGGGCACCCCTGCGGGGTTCCCCCACGCCTTCGGCGCGGCTCCCCCTCCGGCAAAAAGT
GGCCCCTCCGGGGCTTGTTGATCGACTGCGCGGCCTTCGGCCTTGCCCAAGGTGGCGCTGCCCCCTTGGA
ACCCCCGCACTCGCCGCCGTGAGGCTCGGGGGGCAGGCGGGCGGGCTTCGCCCTTCGACTGCCCCCACTC
GCATAGGCTTGGGTCGTTCCAGGCGCGTCAAGGCCAAGCCGCTGCGCGGTCGCTGCGCGAGCCTTGACCC
GCCTTCCACTTGGTGTCCAACCGGCAAGCGAAGCGCGCAGGCCGCAGGCCGGAGGCACTAGTGCTTGGAT
TCTCACCAATAAAAAACGCCCGGCGGCAACCGAGCGTTCTGAACAAATCCAGATGGAGTTCTGAGGTCAT
TACTGGATCTATCAACAGGAGTCCAAGCGAGCTCTCGAACCCCAGAGTCCCGCTCAGAAGAACTCGTCAA
GAAGGCGATAGAAGGCGATGCGCTGCGAATCGGGAGCGGCGATACCGTAAAGCACGAGGAAGCGGTCAGC
CCATTCGCCGCCAAGCTCTTCAGCAATATCACGGGTAGCCAACGCTATGTCCTGATAGCGGTCCGCCACA
CCCAGCCGGCCACAGTCGATGAATCCAGAAAAGCGGCCATTTTCCACCATGATATTCGGCAAGCAGGCAT
CGCCATGGGTCACGACGAGATCCTCGCCGTCGGGCATGCGCGCCTTGAGCCTGGCGAACAGTTCGGCTGG
CGCGAGCCCCTGATGCTCTTCGTCCAGATCATCCTGATCGACAAGACCGGCTTCCATCCGAGTACGTGCT
CGCTCGATGCGATGTTTCGCTTGGTGGTCGAATGGGCAGGTAGCCGGATCAAGCGTATGCAGCCGCCGCA
TTGCATCAGCCATGATGGATACTTTCTCGGCAGGAGCAAGGTGAGATGACAGGAGATCCTGCCCCGGCAC
TTCGCCCAATAGCAGCCAGTCCCTTCCCGCTTCAGTGACAACGTCGAGCACAGCTGCGCAAGGAACGCCC
GTCGTGGCCAGCCACGATAGCCGCGCTGCCTCGTCCTGCAGTTCATTCAGGGCACCGGACAGGTCGGTCT
TGACAAAAAGAACCGGGCGCCCCTGCGCTGACAGCCGGAACACGGCGGCATCAGAGCAGCCGATTGTCTG
TTGTGCCCAGTCATAGCCGAATAGCCTCTCCACCCAAGCGGCCGGAGAACCTGCGTGCAATCCATCTTGT
TCAATCATGCGAAACGATCCTCATCCTGTCTCTTGATCAGATCATGATCCCCTGCGCCATCAGATCCTTG
GCGGCAAGAAAGCCATCCAGTTTACTTTGCAGGGCTTCCCAACCTTACCAGAGGGCGCCCCAGCTGGCAA
TTCCGACGTCGACACCATCGAATGGTGCAAAACCTTTCGCGGTATGGCATGATAGCGCCCGGAAGAGAGT
CAATTCAGGGTGGTGAATGTGAAACCAGTAACGTTATACGATGTCGCAGAGTATGCCGGTGTCTCTTATC
AGACCGTTTCCCGCGTGGTGAACCAGGCCAGCCACGTTTCTGCGAAAACGCGGGAAAAAGTGGAAGCGGC
GATGGCGGAGCTGAATTACATTCCCAACCGCGTGGCACAACAACTGGCGGGCAAACAGTCGTTGCTGATT
GGCGTTGCCACCTCCAGTCTGGCCCTGCACGCGCCGTCGCAAATTGTCGCGGCGATTAAATCTCGCGCCG
ATCAACTGGGTGCCAGCGTGGTGGTGTCGATGGTAGAACGAAGCGGCGTCGAAGCCTGTAAAGCGGCGGT
GCACAATCTTCTCGCGCAACGCGTCAGTGGGCTGATCATTAACTATCCGCTGGATGACCAGGATGCCATT
GCTGTGGAAGCTGCCTGCACTAATGTTCCGGCGTTATTTCTTGATGTCTCTGACCAGACACCCATCAACA
GTATTATTTTCTCCCATGAAGACGGTACGCGACTGGGCGTGGAGCATCTGGTCGCATTGGGTCACCAGCA
AATCGCGCTGTTAGCGGGCCCATTAAGTTCTGTCTCGGCGCGTCTGCGTCTGGCTGGCTGGCATAAATAT
CTCACTCGCAATCAAATTCAGCCGATAGCGGAACGGGAAGGCGACTGGAGTGCCATGTCCGGTTTTCAAC
AAACCATGCAAATGCTGAATGAGGGCATCGTTCCCACTGCGATGCTGGTTGCCAACGATCAGATGGCGCT
GGGCGCAATGCGCGCCATTACCGAGTCCGGGCTGCGCGTTGGTGCGGATATCTCGGTAGTGGGATACGAC
GATACCGAAGACAGCTCATGTTATATCCCGCCGTTAACCACCATCAAACAGGATTTTCGCCTGCTGGGGC
AAACCAGCGTGGACCGCTTGCTGCAACTCTCTCAGGGCCAGGCGGTGAAGGGCAATCAGCTGTTGCCCGT
CTCACTGGTGAAAAGAAAAACCACCCTGGCGCCCAATACGCAAACCGCCTCTCCCCGCGCGTTGGCCGAT
TCATTAATGCAGCTGGCACGACAGGTTTCCCGACTGGAAAGCGGGCAGTGAGCGCAACGCAATTAATGTA
AGTTAGCGCGAATTGATCTGGTTTGACAGCTTATCATCGACTGCACGGTGCACCAATGCTTCTGGCGTCA
GGCAGCCATCGGAAGCTGTGGTATGGCTGTGCAGGTCGTAAATCACTGCATAATTCGTGTCGCTCAAGGC
GCACTCCCGTTCTGGATAATGTTTTTTGCGCCGACATCATAACGGTTCTGGCAAATATTCTGAAATGAGC
TG
